>Addgene plasmid #148891 | pnEA-NvM-HsHelz_1475-1942-GB1His6_AH | depositor full sequence | sequence record 291339 | Full Sequence
TTCTTGAAGACGAAAGGGCCTCGTGATACGCCTATTTTTATAGGTTAATGTCATGATAATAATGGTTTCT
TAGACGTCAGGTGGCACTTTTCGGGGAAATGTGCGCGGAACCCCTATTTGTTTATTTTTCTAAATACATT
CAAATATGTATCCGCTCATGAGACAATAACCCTGATAAATGCTTCAATAATATTGAAAAAGGAAGAGTAT
GAGTATTCAACATTTCCGTGTCGCCCTTATTCCCTTTTTTGCGGCATTTTGCCTTCCTGTTTTTGCTCAC
CCAGAAACGCTGGTGAAAGTAAAAGATGCTGAAGATCAGTTGGGTGCACGAGTGGGTTACATCGAACTGG
ATCTCAACAGCGGTAAGATCCTTGAGAGTTTTCGCCCCGAAGAACGTTTTCCAATGATGAGCACTTTTAA
AGTTCTGCTATGTGGCGCGGTATTATCCCGTGTTGACGCCGGGCAAGAGCAACTCGGTCGCCGCATACAC
TATTCTCAGAATGACTTGGTTGAGTACTCACCAGTCACAGAAAAGCATCTTACGGATGGCATGACAGTAA
GAGAATTATGCAGTGCTGCCATAACCATGAGTGATAACACTGCGGCCAACTTACTTCTGACAACGATCGG
AGGACCGAAGGAGCTAACCGCTTTTTTGCACAACATGGGGGATCATGTAACTCGCCTTGATCGTTGGGAA
CCGGAGCTGAATGAAGCCATACCAAACGACGAGCGTGACACCACGATGCCTGCAGCAATGGCAACAACGT
TGCGCAAACTATTAACTGGCGAACTACTTACTCTAGCTTCCCGGCAACAATTAATAGACTGGATGGAGGC
GGATAAAGTTGCAGGACCACTTCTGCGCTCGGCCCTTCCGGCTGGCTGGTTTATTGCTGATAAATCTGGA
GCCGGTGAGCGTGGGTCTCGCGGTATCATTGCAGCACTGGGGCCAGATGGTAAGCCCTCCCGTATCGTAG
TTATCTACACGACGGGGAGTCAGGCAACTATGGATGAACGAAATAGACAGATCGCTGAGATAGGTGCCTC
ACTGATTAAGCATTGGTAACTGTCAGACCAAGTTTACTCATATATACTTTAGATTGATTTAAAACTTCAT
TTTTAATTTAAAAGGATCTAGGTGAAGATCCTTTTTGATAATCTCATGACCAAAATCCCTTAACGTGAGT
TTTCGTTCCACTGAGCGTCAGACCCCGTAGAAAAGATCAAAGGATCTTCTTGAGATCCTTTTTTTCTGCG
CGTAATCTGCTGCTTGCAAACAAAAAAACCACCGCTACCAGCGGTGGTTTGTTTGCCGGATCAAGAGCTA
CCAACTCTTTTTCCGAAGGTAACTGGCTTCAGCAGAGCGCAGATACCAAATACTGTCCTTCTAGTGTAGC
CGTAGTTAGGCCACCACTTCAAGAACTCTGTAGCACCGCCTACATACCTCGCTCTGCTAATCCTGTTACC
AGTGGCTGCTGCCAGTGGCGATAAGTCGTGTCTTACCGGGTTGGACTCAAGACGATAGTTACCGGATAAG
GCGCAGCGGTCGGGCTGAACGGGGGGTTCGTGCACACAGCCCAGCTTGGAGCGAACGACCTACACCGAAC
TGAGATACCTACAGCGTGAGCTATGAGAAAGCGCCACGCTTCCCGAAGGGAGAAAGGCGGACAGGTATCC
GGTAAGCGGCAGGGTCGGAACAGGAGAGCGCACGAGGGAGCTTCCAGGGGGAAACGCCTGGTATCTTTAT
AGTCCTGTCGGGTTTCGCCACCTCTGACTTGAGCGTCGATTTTTGTGATGCTCGTCAGGGGGGCGGAGCC
TATGGAAAAACGCCAGCAACGCGGCCTTTTTACGGTTCCTGGCCTTTTGCTGGCCTTTTGCTCACATGTT
CTTTCCTGCGTTATCCCCTGATTCTGTGGATAACCGTATTACCGCCTTTGAGTGAGCTGATACCGCTCGC
CGCAGCCGAACGACCGAGCGCAGCGAGTCAGTGAGCGAGGAAGCGGAAGAGCGCCTGATGCGGTATTTTC
TCCTTACGCATCTGTGCGGTATTTCACACCGCATATATGGTGCACTCTCAGTACAATCTGCTCTGATGCC
GCATAGTTAAGCCAGTATACACTCCGCTATCGCTACGTGACTGGGTCATGGCTGCGCCCCGACACCCGCC
AACACCCGCTGACGCGCCCTGACGGGCTTGTCTGCTCCCGGCATCCGCTTACAGACAAGCTGTGACCGTC
TCCGGGAGCTGCATGTGTCAGAGGTTTTCACCGTCATCACCGAAACGCGCGAGGCAGCTGCGGTAAAGCT
CATCAGCGTGGTCGTGAAGCGATTCACAGATGTCTGCCTGTTCATCCGCGTCCAGCTCGTTGAGTTTCTC
CAGAAGCGTTAATGTCTGGCTTCTGATAAAGCGGGCCATGTTAAGGGCGGTTTTTTCCTGTTTGGTCACT
GATGCCTCCGTGTAAGGGGGATTTCTGTTCATGGGGGTAATGATACCGATGAAACGAGAGAGGATGCTCA
CGATACGGGTTACTGATGATGAACATGCCCGGTTACTGGAACGTTGTGAGGGTAAACAACTGGCGGTATG
GATGCGGCGGGACCAGAGAAAAATCACTCAGGGTCAATGCCAGCGCTTCGTTAATACAGATGTAGGTGTT
CCACAGGGTAGCCAGCAGCATCCTGCGATGCAGATCCGGAACATAATGGTGCAGGGCGCTGACTTCCGCG
TTTCCAGACTTTACGAAACACGGAAACCGAAGACCATTCATGTTGTTGCTCAGGTCGCAGACGTTTTGCA
GCAGCAGTCGCTTCACGTTCGCTCGCGTATCGGTGATTCATTCTGCTAACCAGTAAGGCAACCCCGCCAG
CCTAGCCGGGTCCTCAACGACAGGAGCACGATCATGCGCACCCGTGGCCAGGACCCAACGCTGCCCGAGA
TGCGCCGCGTGCGGCTGCTGGAGATGGCGGACGCGATGGATATGTTCTGCCAAGGGTTGGTTTGCGCATT
CACAGTTCTCCGCAAGAATTGATTGGCTCCAATTCTTGGAGTGGTGAATCCGTTAGCGAGGTGCCGCCGG
CTTCCATTCAGGTCGAGGTGGCCCGGCTCCATGCACCGCGACGCAACGCGGGGAGGCAGACAAGGTATAG
GGCGGCGCCTACAATCCATGCCAACCCGTTCCATGTGCTCGCCGAGGCGGCATAAATCGCCGTGACGATC
AGCGGTCCAGTGATCGAAGTTAGGCTGGTAAGAGCCGCGAGCGATCCTTGAAGCTGTCCCTGATGGTCGT
CATCTACCTGCCTGGACAGCATGGCCTGCAACGCGGGCATCCCGATGCCGCCGGAAGCGAGAAGAATCAT
AATGGGGAAGGCCATCCAGCCTCGCGTCGCGAACGCCAGCAAGACGTAGCCCAGCGCGTCGGCCGCCATG
CCGGCGATAATGGCCTGCTTCTCGCCGAAACGTTTGGTGGCGGGACCAGTGACGAAGGCTTGAGCGAGGG
CGTGCAAGATTCCGAATACCGCAAGCGACAGGCCGATCATCGTCGCGCTCCAGCGAAAGCGGTCCTCGCC
GAAAATGACCCAGAGCGCTGCCGGCACCTGTCCTACGAGTTGCATGATAAAGAAGACAGTCATAAGTGCG
GCGACGATAGTCATGCCCCGCGCCCACCGGAAGGAGCTGACTGGGTTGAAGGCTCTCAAGGGCATCGGTC
GAGATCCCGGTGCCTAATGAGTGAGCTAACTTACATTAATTGCGTTGCGCTCACTGCCCGCTTTCCAGTC
GGGAAACCTGTCGTGCCAGCTGCATTAATGAATCGGCCAACGCGCGGGGAGAGGCGGTTTGCGTATTGGG
CGCCAGGGTGGTTTTTCTTTTCACCAGTGAGACGGGCAACAGCTGATTGCCCTTCACCGCCTGGCCCTGA
GAGAGTTGCAGCAAGCGGTCCACGCTGGTTTGCCCCAGCAGGCGAAAATCCTGTTTGATGGTGGTTAACG
GCGGGATATAACATGAGCTGTCTTCGGTATCGTCGTATCCCACTACCGAGATATCCGCACCAACGCGCAG
CCCGGACTCGGTAATGGCGCGCATTGCGCCCAGCGCCATCTGATCGTTGGCAACCAGCATCGCAGTGGGA
ACGATGCCCTCATTCAGCATTTGCATGGTTTGTTGAAAACCGGACATGGCACTCCAGTCGCCTTCCCGTT
CCGCTATCGGCTGAATTTGATTGCGAGTGAGATATTTATGCCAGCCAGCCAGACGCAGACGCGCCGAGAC
AGAACTTAATGGGCCCGCTAACAGCGCGATTTGCTGGTGACCCAATGCGACCAGATGCTCCACGCCCAGT
CGCGTACCGTCTTCATGGGAGAAAATAATACTGTTGATGGGTGTCTGGTCAGAGACATCAAGAAATAACG
CCGGAACATTAGTGCAGGCAGCTTCCACAGCAATGGCATCCTGGTCATCCAGCGGATAGTTAATGATCAG
CCCACTGACGCGTTGCGCGAGAAGATTGTGCACCGCCGCTTTACAGGCTTCGACGCCGCTTCGTTCTACC
ATCGACACCACCACGCTGGCACCCAGTTGATCGGCGCGAGATTTAATCGCCGCGACAATTTGCGACGGCG
CGTGCAGGGCCAGACTGGAGGTGGCAACGCCAATCAGCAACGACTGTTTGCCCGCCAGTTGTTGTGCCAC
GCGGTTGGGAATGTAATTCAGCTCCGCCATCGCCGCTTCCACTTTTTCCCGCGTTTTCGCAGAAACGTGG
CTGGCCTGGTTCACCACGCGGGAAACGGTCTGATAAGAGACACCGGCATACTCTGCGACATCGTATAACG
TTACTGGTTTCACATTCACCACCCTGAATTGACTCTCTTCCGGGCGCTATCATGCCATACCGCGAAAGGT
TTTGCGCCATTCGATGGTGTCCGGGATCTCGACGCTCTCCCTTATGCGACTCCTGCATTAGGAAGCAGCC
CAGTAGTAGGTTGAGGCCGTTGAGCACCGCCGCCGCAAGGAATGGTGCATGCAAGGAGATGGCGCCCAAC
AGTCCCCCGGCCACGGGGCCTGCCACCATACCCACGCCGAAACAAGCGCTCATGAGCCCGAAGTGGCGAG
CCCGATCTTCCCCATCGGTGATGTCGGCGATATAGGCGCCAGCAACCGCACCTGTGGCGCCGGTGATGCC
GGCCACGATGCGTCCGGCGTAGAGGATCGAGATCTCGATCCCGCGAAATTAATACGACTCACTATAGGGG
AATTGTGAGCGGATAACAATTCCCCACTAGTAATAATTTTGTTTAACTTTAAGAAGGAGATATACCATGG
AAACTGAAGAAGGTAAACTGGTAATCTGGATTAACGGCGATAAAGGCTATAACGGTCTCGCTGAAGTCGG
TAAGAAATTCGAGAAAGATACCGGAATTAAAGTCACCGTTGAGCATCCGGATAAACTGGAAGAGAAATTC
CCACAGGTTGCGGCAACTGGCGATGGCCCTGACATTATCTTCTGGGCACACGACCGCTTTGGTGGCTACG
CTCAATCTGGCCTGTTGGCTGAAATCACCCCGGACAAAGCGTTCCAGGACAAGCTGTATCCGTTTACCTG
GGATGCCGTACGTTACAACGGCAAGCTGATTGCTTACCCGATCGCTGTTGAAGCGTTATCGCTGATTTAT
AACAAAGACCTGCTGCCGAACCCGCCAAAAACCTGGGAAGAGATCCCGGCGCTGGATAAAGAACTGAAAG
CGAAAGGTAAGAGCGCCCTGATGTTCAACCTGCAAGAACCGTACTTCACCTGGCCGCTGATTGCTGCTGA
CGGGGGTTATGCGTTCAAGTATGAAAACGGCAAGTACGACATTAAAGACGTGGGCGTGGATAACGCTGGC
GCGAAAGCGGGTCTGACCTTCCTGGTTGACCTGATTAAAAACAAACACATGAATGCAGACACCGATTACT
CCATCGCAGAAGCTGCCTTTAATAAAGGCGAAACAGCGATGACCATCAACGGCCCGTGGGCATGGTCCAA
CATCGACACCAGCAAAGTGAATTATGGTGTAACGGTACTGCCGACCTTCAAGGGTCAACCATCCAAACCG
TTCGTTGGCGTGCTGAGCGCAGGTATTAACGCCGCCAGTCCGAACAAAGAGCTGGCAAAAGAGTTCCTCG
AAAACTATCTGCTGACTGATGAAGGTCTGGAAGCGGTTAATAAAGACAAACCGCTGGGTGCCGTAGCGCT
GAAGTCTTACGAGGAAGAGTTGGCGAAAGATCCACGTATTGCCGCCACGATGGAAAACGCCCAGAAAGGT
GAAATCATGCCGAACATCCCGCAGATGTCCGCTTTCTGGTATGCCGTGCGTACTGCGGTGATCAACGCCG
CCAGCGGTCGTCAGACTGTCGATGAAGCCCTTAAAGACGCGCAGACTGGTACCGGCAGCGGCGAAAACCT
TTACTTCCAGGGCCATATGCTCGAGCTTAAGCTTCCTTCACATCTGAATAGCTTCATTGATGAGAACCCC
TCGGGATTACCTATAGGGGAGGCTTTAGATCGTATACATGGGAGTGTCGCTCTGGAAACATTAAGGCAGC
AGCAGGCACGGTTCCAGCAGTGGAGCGAGCATCATGCCTTTCTCAGTCAGGGCAGCGTTCCATACCCACA
CCATCACCATCCTCACCTCCAGCATCTTCCTCAGCCGCCCCTGGGATTACATCAGCCGCCAGTGAGGGCA
GACTGGAAGCTCACCAGCAGTGCCGAAGATGAAGTGGAGACCACATACTCAAGGTTTCAAGACTTAATCA
GAGAACTGTCTCATCGTGATCAAAGTGAAACACGGGAACTAGCTGAAATGCCACCACCTCAATCAAGACT
TTTGCAATATAGACAAGTACAGAGTAGAAGCCCACCAGCAGTCCCATCTCCCCCATCCAGTACAGACCAC
AGTAGCCACTTTTCTAACTTTAATGATAACAGCAGAGACATTGAAGTAGCCAGCAACCCAGCATTTCCAC
AGCGCCTCCCACCCCAGATATTCAACTCACCTTTCTCGTTGCCATCTGAACACCTTGCCCCTCCTCCCTT
GAAATACCTGGCACCTGATGGAGCATGGACTTTTGCTAACTTGCAACAGAATCACCTAATGGGGCCAGGT
TTTCCCTATGGCCTACCTCCATTGCCTCACAGGCCACCGCAGAACCCTTTTGTACAAATACAGAATCATC
AACATGCTATTGGTCAAGAGCCATTTCACCCATTGTCATCTCGAACAGTATCTTCTTCTTCGCTCCCTAG
CTTAGAAGAGTATGAGCCCAGAGGACCTGGTCGGCCCTTGTACCAAAGAAGAATCTCATCTAGCTCAGTT
CAACCTTGTTCTGAAGAAGTAAGCACTCCTCAAGACAGTCTGGCTCAGTGTAAAGAGCTTCAGGACCACA
GTAACCAATCTTCTTTCAACTTTTCATCCCCGGAGTCCTGGGTAAACACCACCTCATCTACTCCTTATCA
GAACATTCCGTGCAATGGATCCAGCAGGACAGCTCAGCCCAGAGAGTTGATAGCGCCACCCAAGACTGTC
AAACCCCCTGAGGATCAACTGAAGTCGGAGAACCTCGAGGTGTCCAGTTCCTTCAACTACAGTGTGCTGC
AGCATCTTGGCCAGTTTCCACCCCTTATGCCTAACAAGCAGATCGCGGAGTCGGCCAATAGCAGTAGCCC
CCAGAGCTCTGCGGGGGGCAAGCCCGCCATGTCCTATGCCAGCGCTCTGCGGGCCCCTCCAAAGCCCAGG
CCCCCTCCTGAGCAGGCCAAGAAGAGTAGCGACCCTCTGTCTCTCTTCCAGGAACTGAGCCTAGGGAGCT
CATCTGGCAGCAATGGCTTTTACTCATATTTTAAAATGCAGTACAAACTTATCCTGAACGGTAAAACCCT
GAAAGGTGAAACCACCACCGAAGCTGTTGACGCTGCTACCGCGGAAAAAGTTTTCAAACAGTACGCTAAC
GACAACGGTGTTGACGGTGAATGGACCTACGACGACGCTACCAAAACCTACACCGTAACGGAAATGGGCA
GCAGCCATCATCATCATCATCACTAATCTAGAGCTAGCCCTAGGAGATCCGGCTGCTAACAAAGCCCGAA
AGGAAGCTGAGTTGGCTGCTGCCACCGCTGAGCAATAACTAGCATAACCCCTTGGGGCCTCTAAACGGGT
CTTGAGGGGTTTTTTGCTGAAAGGAGGAACTATATCCGGATATCCCGCAAGAGGCCCGGCAGTACCGGCA
TAACCAAGCCTATGCCTACAGCATCCAGGGTGACGGTGCCGAGGATGACGATGAGCGCATTGTTAGATTT
CATACACGGTGCCTGACTGCGTTAGCAATTTAACTGTGATAAACTACCGCATTAAAGCTTATCGATGATA
AGCTGTCAAACATGAGAA
Features (pLannotate 1.2.2; 22 found; start..end, strand, type, name):
    104..208     +  promoter       AmpR promoter: bla
    209..1069    +  CDS            AmpR: β-lactamase; bla; confers resistance to ampicillin, carbenicillin, and related antibiotics
   1240..1828    +  rep_origin     ori: high-copy-number ColE1/pMB1/pBR322/pUC origin of replication
   2014..2156    -  misc_feature   bom: basis of mobility region from pBR322
   2258..2449    -  CDS            rop: Rop protein, which maintains plasmids at low copy number; rop
   2466..2846    +  CDS            YPB1_ECOLX: Protein predicted: Swiss-Prot protein existence level 4. From Escherichia coli.
   3088..3712    -  CDS            TcR (fragment): tetracycline efflux protein; tet; confers resistance to tetracycline
   3727..3748    -  protein_bind   CAP binding site: CAP binding activates transcription in the presence of cAMP. E. coli catabolite activator protein
   3761..4843    -  CDS            lacI: lac repressor; lacI; The lac repressor binds to the lac operator to inhibit transcription in E. coli. This inhibition can be relieved by adding lactose or isopropyl-β-D-thiogalactopyranoside (IPTG).
   4844..4921    -  promoter       lacI promoter: lacI
   4929..5208    -  CDS            TcR (fragment): tetracycline efflux protein; tet; confers resistance to tetracycline
   5230..5248    +  promoter       T7 promoter: promoter for bacteriophage T7 RNA polymerase
   5249..5273    +  protein_bind   lac operator: The lac repressor binds to the lac operator to inhibit transcription in E. coli. This inhibition can be relieved by adding lactose or isopropyl-β-D-thiogalactopyranoside (IPTG). lac repressor encoded by lacI
   5288..5310    +  RBS            RBS: efficient ribosome binding site from bacteriophage T7 gene 10 (Olins and Rangwala, 1989)
   5321..6417    +  CDS            MBP (fragment): maltose binding protein from E. coli; malE (mutated); This version of the gene does not encode a signal sequence, so MBP will remain in the cytosol.
   6472..7875    +  CDS            HELZ (fragment): HELZ_HUMAN - Also known as DRHC, KIAA0054. Experimental evidence at protein level: Swiss-Prot protein existence level 1. May act as a helicase that plays a role in RNA metabolism in multiple tissues and organs within the developing embryo. From Homo sapiens (Human).
   7882..8039    +  CDS            GB1 (fragment): B1 domain of Streptococcal protein G effective as a solubilizing fusion partner (Cheng and Patel, 2004)
   8056..8072    +  CDS            capTEV™ (fragment): composite tag for in vivo biotinylation, TEV protease cleavage, and 6xHis tagging
   8102..8151    +  CDS            SET1 (fragment): solubility-enhancement tag derived from T7 phage gene 10B
   8159..8206    +  terminator     T7 terminator: transcription terminator for bacteriophage T7 RNA polymerase
   8229..8333    -  CDS            TcR (fragment): tetracycline efflux protein; tet; confers resistance to tetracycline
   8381..8409    -  promoter       tet promoter: E. coli promoter for tetracycline efflux protein gene
