[The description below was written by a language model from this plasmid's Addgene catalogue record and pLannotate feature annotations shown in this document.]
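Description:
pnEA-NvM-HsHelz_1475-1942-GB1His6_AH is an 8.4 kb bacterial expression plasmid for producing a C-terminal fragment (residues 1475–1942) of the human putative RNA helicase HELZ in E. coli. The catalogue lists the backbone as unknown, but the annotated features show a pET/pBR322-style architecture. It has a ColE1/pMB1-type origin with the bom mobility region and the rop gene, which keeps copy number low and agrees with the "low copy" entry. A bla gene provides ampicillin selection. Several disrupted remnants of the pBR322 tetracycline resistance gene and its promoter are also present, and these are not expected to be functional.

The expression cassette is driven by a T7 promoter with an adjacent lac operator, followed by the phage T7 gene 10 ribosome binding site. A plasmid-borne lacI gene supplies repressor, so expression should be IPTG-inducible in a host that provides T7 RNA polymerase. The open reading frame begins with a signal-sequence-less maltose binding protein, which remains cytosolic. This is followed by the HELZ fragment and then the B1 domain of streptococcal protein G (GB1), a small solubility-enhancing partner. The plasmid name indicates a terminal hexahistidine tag, and the short "capTEV" annotation most likely reflects only this His stretch. The small "SET1" hit just upstream of the T7 terminator is probably vector-derived gene 10 sequence rather than a deliberate tag. The record does not state whether a protease cleavage site lies between MBP and the insert.

With MBP at one end and GB1-His6 at the other, the design suits soluble expression and affinity purification of the recombinant protein. The associated publication concerns the direct interaction of HELZ with the CCR4-NOT deadenylase complex, so binding studies are a plausible use. The deposited sequence may be theoretical rather than fully verified.
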