Addgene plasmid #148891: pnEA-NvM-HsHelz_1475-1942-GB1His6_AH
Purpose: Bacterial Expression of HsHelz_1475-1942
Depositing lab: Elisa Izaurralde. Depositing organization: Max Planck Institute for Developmental Biology. Publication: HELZ directly interacts with CCR4-NOT and causes decay of bound mRNAs. Hanet A, Rasch F, Weber R, Ruscica V, Fauser M, Raisch T, Kuzuoglu-Ozturk D, Chang CT, Bhandari D, Igreja C, Wohlbold L. Life Sci Alliance. 2019 Sep 30;2(5). pii: 2/5/e201900405. doi: 10.26508/lsa.201900405. Print 2019 Oct. PubMed 31570513.
Backbone
  Vector backbone: Unknown
  Vector type: Bacterial Expression
Growth in bacteria
  Bacterial resistance: Ampicillin, 100 μg/mL
  Growth temperature: 37°C
  Growth strain: DH5alpha
  Copy number: Low Copy
Gene/Insert
  Gene/Insert name: HsHelz_1475-1942
  Species: H. sapiens (human)
  Entrez Gene: HELZ (a.k.a. DHRC, DRHC, HUMORF5)
  Cloning method: Unknown
Terms and licenses: Academic/Nonprofit Terms; Industry Terms: Not Available to Industry
Depositor comments: sequence according to the sequence of NCBI:NM_014877.3 or Uniprot.:P42694 Plasmids from this collection were made available to the research community and donated after the lab closed. Please note that the sequence provided by the depositing laboratory may be theoretical/predicted or based on Sanger sequencing results. There may be discrepancies between sequencing results obtained by Addgene and the depositor sequence. If an Addgene verified sequence is not available, please contact before placing your order to request that our lab fully sequence the plasmid.
How to cite: pnEA-NvM-HsHelz_1475-1942-GB1His6_AH was a gift from Elisa Izaurralde (Addgene plasmid # 148891 ; http://n2t.net/addgene:148891 ; RRID:Addgene_148891)
